Addgene plasmid #8761: 3236 pSHLox Hox 11 L1
Depositing lab: Stanley Korsmeyer. Depositing organization: Dana-Farber Cancer Institute. Publication: Enx (Hox11L1)-deficient mice develop myenteric neuronal hyperplasia and megacolon. Shirasawa S, Yunker AM, Roth KA, Brown GA, Horning S, Korsmeyer SJ. Nat Med 1997 Jun;3(6):646-50. 10.1038/nm0697-646 PubMed 9176491.
Backbone
  Vector backbone: pSHLox
  Backbone manufacturer: EMD Biosciences
  Backbone size w/o insert (bp): 3820
  Vector type: Bacterial Expression
Growth in bacteria
  Bacterial resistance: Ampicillin, 100 μg/mL
  Growth temperature: 37°C
  Growth strain: XL1 Blue
  Copy number: High Copy
Gene/Insert
  Gene/Insert name: Hox11 L1 (alt name: Hox11L1)
  Species: M. musculus (mouse)
  Insert size (bp): 1900
  Entrez Gene: Tlx2 (a.k.a. Enx, NCX, Ncx1, Tlx1l1, Tlx1l2, Hox11l1, Hox11L.1)
  Cloning method: Restriction Enzyme; 5′ cloning site EcoRI (not destroyed); 3′ cloning site HindIII (not destroyed)
  Sequencing primers: 5′ T7
Terms and licenses: Academic/Nonprofit Terms; Industry Terms: Not Available to Industry
Depositor comments: Used for internal probe: 1.9 kb EcoRI-HindIII fragment.
How to cite: 3236 pSHLox Hox 11 L1 was a gift from Stanley Korsmeyer (Addgene plasmid # 8761 ; http://n2t.net/addgene:8761 ; RRID:Addgene_8761)
