[The description below was written by a language model from this plasmid's Addgene catalogue record.]
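Description:
3236 pSHLox Hox 11 L1 is a bacterial plasmid built on the commercial pSHLox backbone (about 3.8 kb without insert) and carrying a roughly 1.9 kb fragment of mouse Hox11L1, the homeobox gene now designated Tlx2 and also known as Enx or Ncx. It is catalogued as a bacterial expression vector, is maintained at high copy number in E. coli, and is selected with ampicillin. The insert was placed between EcoRI and HindIII sites, both of which remain intact, so the fragment can be released as a single EcoRI-HindIII piece. A T7 primer is listed for sequencing from the 5′ side, which indicates a T7 priming site next to the insert. The record does not include a feature table, so the origin of replication, any lox site suggested by the backbone's name, and other backbone elements are not documented here.

Although it is classed as an expression vector, the depositor's comment indicates that the plasmid's practical role is as a source of hybridization probe: the 1.9 kb EcoRI-HindIII fragment was used as an "internal probe". The associated study described mice lacking Enx (Hox11L1), which develop myenteric neuronal hyperplasia and megacolon, so the probe was most likely used to characterize the Hox11L1 locus or its targeted allele, although the record does not spell out the exact application. It also does not state whether the insert is genomic DNA or cDNA, which part of the gene it covers, or whether any protein is meant to be expressed from it.
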