>Addgene plasmid #8761 | 3236 pSHLox Hox 11 L1 | addgene partial sequence | sequence record 17242 | 8761 with T7
TTNANCANGGCTNGGCACTTAGCGTCACCTGCGCTACTGCGACCCCCGCCCGCCGCGCTCCTTCGGGATG
CGAGTCCCAGAGCGGACTCCCGGGAGGGGCGGGCACACGCGCGGCTGCGCCCTGTGCACAGGGATGTTGC
TGTCCCGGGGGCCCCGGCGCATGGCCGTGGCCAGCCCCGCGGGCCCCTGAAGCCTCTGCCCTGAGCGCGC
CGCCGCCGGGCTCCCGCAGCCGTCAGAAACACCTTTTCCAGTCATCCAACCTCTCAGGCTTGGACCCATG
GAGCCCGCGGTGTTGGCTGCGCACCACCTTCCGCACCACGAACCCATCAGCTTCGGCATCGATCAGATCC
TGAGCGGTCCCGAACCCCCGGGGGGCGGTCTGGGTCCCGGTCAGTCGGGCCAGAGCCACGGAGAAAGTGC
GGCGTTTTCCAGTGGATTCCACGGAGCCTCGGGCTATGCTCCAGCCGGCTCGCTGGCCTCCTTGCCTAGA
GGCTCGGGAGTGGGCCCCGGCGGCGTGATCCGCGTCCCCGCGCACCGCCCGCTGCCCGTGNCGCCACCCT
CGGGTGCGGCCCCCGCCGTGCCCGGACCCTCTGGTTTGGGTGGCGCCGGGGGCCTAGCGGGACTCACCTT
CCCCTGGATGGACAGCGGCCGCCGCTTTGCAAAGGACAGGCTCACGGCTGCGCTCTCGCCCTTCTCTGGG
ACACGTCGCATAGGCCATCCCTACCAAAACCGGACCCCCCCGAAGCGCAAGAAGCCGCGCACCTCCTTTT
CCCGCTCGCAGGTGCTGGAGCTGGAGCGCCGCTTCTTGCNCCAGAAGTACCTGGCCTCCGCAGANANGGC
GGCGCTGGCCAAGGNCCTGCANATGACGGANGCGCAAGGTCAANACCTGNTTCCANAACCGAACNCACCA
AGTGGCGG
